>Addgene plasmid #154417 | pDONR223 SARS-CoV2 TEV-ORF3B | addgene full sequence | sequence record 304924 | Addgene NGS Result
CGCCCAATACGCAAACCGCCTCTCCCCGCGCGTTGGCCGATTCATTAATGCAGCTGGCACGACAGGTTTC
CCGACTGGAAAGCGGGCAGTGAGCGCAACGCAATTAATACGCGTACCGCTAGCCAGGAAGAGTTTGTAGA
AACGCAAAAAGGCCATCCGTCAGGATGGCCTTCTGCTTAGTTTGATGCCTGGCAGTTTATGGCGGGCGTC
CTGCCCGCCACCCTCCGGGCCGTTGCTTCACAACGTTCAAATCCGCTCCCGGCGGATTTGTCCTACTCAG
GAGAGCGTTCACCGACAAACAACAGATAAAACGAAAGGCCCAGTCTTCCGACTGAGCCTTTCGTTTTATT
TGATGCCTGGCAGTTCCCTACTCTCGCGTTAACGCTAGCATGGATGTTTTCCCAGTCACGACGTTGTAAA
ACGACGGCCAGTCTTAAGCTCGGGCCCCAAATAATGATTTTATTTTGACTGATAGTGACCTGTTCGTTGC
AACAAATTGATGAGCAATGCTTTTTTATAATGCCAACTTTGTACAAAAAAGTTGGCGAAAACCTGTACTT
CCAAGGCATGGCCTACTGCTGGCGCTGCACCAGCTGCTGCTTCTCCGAGAGGTTCCAGAACCACAACCCC
CAGAAGGAAATGGCTACCTCTACCCTGCAGGGTTGTTCTCTGTGCCTGCAGCTGGCTGTGGTGGTGTGCA
ACAGCCTGCTGACCCCCTTCGCTAGATGCTGCTGGCCTTAATACCCAACTTTCTTGTACAAAGTTGGCAT
TATAAGAAAGCATTGCTTATCAATTTGTTGCAACGAACAGGTCACTATCAGTCAAAATAAAATCATTATT
TGCCATCCAGCTGATATCCCCTATAGTGAGTCGTATTACATGGTCATAGCTGTTTCCTGGCAGCTCTGGC
CCGTGTCTCAAAATCTCTGATGTTACATTGCACAAGATAAAAATATATCATCATGCCTCCTCTAGACCAG
CCAGGACAGAAATGCCTCGACTTCGCTGCTACCCAAGGTTGCCGGGTGACGCACACCGTGGAAACGGATG
AAGGCACGAACCCAGTGGACATAAGCCTGTTCGGTTCGTAAGCTGTAATGCAAGTAGCGTATGCGCTCAC
GCAACTGGTCCAGAACCTTGACCGAACGCAGCGGTGGTAACGGCGCAGTGGCGGTTTTCATGGCTTGTTA
TGACTGTTTTTTTGGGGTACAGTCTATGCCTCGGGCATCCAAGCAGCAAGCGCGTTACGCCGTGGGTCGA
TGTTTGATGTTATGGAGCAGCAACGATGTTACGCAGCAGGGCAGTCGCCCTAAAACAAAGTTAAACATTA
TGAGGGAAGCGGTGATCGCCGAAGTATCGACTCAACTATCAGAGGTAGTTGGCGTCATCGAGCGCCATCT
CGAACCGACGTTGCTGGCCGTACATTTGTACGGCTCCGCAGTGGATGGCGGCCTGAAGCCACACAGTGAT
ATTGATTTGCTGGTTACGGTGACCGTAAGGCTTGATGAAACAACGCGGCGAGCTTTGATCAACGACCTTT
TGGAAACTTCGGCTTCCCCTGGAGAGAGCGAGATTCTCCGCGCTGTAGAAGTCACCATTGTTGTGCACGA
CGACATCATTCCGTGGCGTTATCCAGCTAAGCGCGAACTGCAATTTGGAGAATGGCAGCGCAATGACATT
CTTGCAGGTATCTTCGAGCCAGCCACGATCGACATTGATCTGGCTATCTTGCTGACAAAAGCAAGAGAAC
ATAGCGTTGCCTTGGTAGGTCCAGCGGCGGAGGAACTCTTTGATCCGGTTCCTGAACAGGATCTATTTGA
GGCGCTAAATGAAACCTTAACGCTATGGAACTCGCCGCCCGACTGGGCTGGCGATGAGCGAAATGTAGTG
CTTACGTTGTCCCGCATTTGGTACAGCGCAGTAACCGGCAAAATCGCGCCGAAGGATGTCGCTGCCGACT
GGGCAATGGAGCGCCTGCCGGCCCAGTATCAGCCCGTCATACTTGAAGCTAGACAGGCTTATCTTGGACA
AGAAGAAGATCGCTTGGCCTCGCGCGCAGATCAGTTGGAAGAATTTGTCCACTACGTGAAAGGCGAGATC
ACCAAGGTAGTCGGCAAATAACCCTCGAGCCACCCATGACCAAAATCCCTTAACGTGAGTTACGCGTCGT
TCCACTGAGCGTCAGACCCCGTAGAAAAGATCAAAGGATCTTCTTGAGATCCTTTTTTTCTGCGCGTAAT
CTGCTGCTTGCAAACAAAAAAACCACCGCTACCAGCGGTGGTTTGTTTGCCGGATCAAGAGCTACCAACT
CTTTTTCCGAAGGTAACTGGCTTCAGCAGAGCGCAGATACCAAATACTGTTCTTCTAGTGTAGCCGTAGT
TAGGCCACCACTTCAAGAACTCTGTAGCACCGCCTACATACCTCGCTCTGCTAATCCTGTTACCAGTGGC
TGCTGCCAGTGGCGATAAGTCGTGTCTTACCGGGTTGGACTCAAGACGATAGTTACCGGATAAGGCGCAG
CGGTCGGGCTGAACGGGGGGTTCGTGCACACAGCCCAGCTTGGAGCGAACGACCTACACCGAACTGAGAT
ACCTACAGCGTGAGCTATGAGAAAGCGCCACGCTTCCCGAAGGGAGAAAGGCGGACAGGTATCCGGTAAG
CGGCAGGGTCGGAACAGGAGAGCGCACGAGGGAGCTTCCAGGGGGAAACGCCTGGTATCTTTATAGTCCT
GTCGGGTTTCGCCACCTCTGACTTGAGCGTCGATTTTTGTGATGCTCGTCAGGGGGGCGGAGCCTATGGA
AAAACGCCAGCAACGCGGCCTTTTTACGGTTCCTGGCCTTTTGCTGGCCTTTTGCTCACATGTTCTTTCC
TGCGTTATCCCCTGATTCTGTGGATAACCGTATTACCGCCTTTGAGTGAGCTGATACCGCTCGCCGCAGC
CGAACGACCGAGCGCAGCGAGTCAGTGAGCGAGGAAGCGGAAGAG
Features (pLannotate 1.2.2; 13 found; start..end, strand, type, name):
    147..174     -  terminator     rrnB T2 terminator: transcription terminator T2 from the E. coli rrnB gene
    306..349     +  terminator     rrnB T1 terminator: Escherichia coli rrnB; transcription terminator T1 from the E. coli rrnB gene
    396..432     -  CDS            lacZα (fragment): LacZα fragment of β-galactosidase; lacZ fragment
    449..544     +  protein_bind   attL3: mutant version of attL; recombination site for the Gateway® LR reaction LR Clonase™
    547..563     +  CDS            TEV site (fragment): tobacco etch virus (TEV) protease recognition and cleavage site
    568..738     +  CDS            ORF3D_SARS2: Protein predicted: Swiss-Prot protein existence level 4. May play a role in host modulation. From Severe acute respiratory syndrome coronavirus 2 (2019-nCoV) (SARS-CoV-2).
    743..842     -  protein_bind   attL2: mutant version of attL; recombination site for the Gateway® LR reaction LR Clonase™
    860..878     -  promoter       T7 promoter: promoter for bacteriophage T7 RNA polymerase
   1068..1091    +  promoter       Pc promoter (fragment): intI1 (promoter lies within the coding sequence); class 1 integron promoter
   1267..1323    +  CDS            GmR (fragment): gentamycin acetyltransferase; aacC1; confers resistance to gentamycin
   1330..2121    +  CDS            SmR: aminoglycoside adenylyltransferase (Murphy, 1985); aadA; confers resistance to spectinomycin and streptomycin
   2214..2802    +  rep_origin     ori: high-copy-number ColE1/pMB1/pBR322/pUC origin of replication
   2985..92      +  CDS            lacI (fragment) (across the origin): lac repressor; lacI; The lac repressor binds to the lac operator to inhibit transcription in E. coli. This inhibition can be relieved by adding lactose or isopropyl-β-D-thiogalactopyranoside (IPTG).
