[The description below was written by a language model from this plasmid's Addgene catalogue record and pLannotate feature annotations shown in this document.]
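Description:
pDONR223 SARS-CoV2 TEV-ORF3B is a Gateway-compatible Entry clone built on the pDONR223 backbone and carrying a codon-optimized coding sequence for ORF3B of SARS-CoV-2 (isolate Wuhan-Hu-1). It is maintained in E. coli through a high-copy ColE1/pUC-type origin and selected with spectinomycin through the aadA (SmR) aminoglycoside adenylyltransferase gene. That gene lies downstream of a class 1 integron Pc promoter fragment and a short remnant of a gentamicin resistance gene. The sequenced plasmid is 2,985 nt, smaller than the listed 5,005 bp empty backbone. This fits the usual replacement of the donor vector's selection cassette by the insert during Gateway cloning.

The recorded 195 bp insert was PCR amplified and differs from the viral sequence by many synonymous changes. It consists of a tobacco etch virus (TEV) protease recognition site placed directly upstream of the ORF. An N-terminal tag supplied by a destination vector could therefore be cleaved from the expressed protein. The automated annotation matches the viral open reading frame to the Swiss-Prot entry ORF3D_SARS2, a predicted protein with a possible role in host modulation, whereas the catalogue calls it ORF3B; this probably reflects differing nomenclature for the small overlapping ORFs in this region of the genome. Two attL recombination sites flank the insert (annotated as attL3 and attL2), allowing transfer by LR Clonase reaction into any compatible destination vector.

The Entry clone has no dedicated promoter for expressing the insert. A T7 promoter sits just outside one attL site, and rrnB T1 and T2 terminators upstream insulate the cassette from read-through transcription. Short lacZα and lacI fragments are backbone remnants. The plasmid belongs to a collection of SARS-CoV-2 coding regions meant as a flexible source for making expression constructs.
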