Addgene plasmid #154417: pDONR223 SARS-CoV2 TEV-ORF3B
Purpose: Gateway-compatible Entry vector
Depositing lab: Fritz Roth. Depositing organization: Sinai Health System. Publication: A Comprehensive, Flexible Collection of SARS-CoV-2 Coding Regions. Kim DK, Knapp JJ, Kuang D, Chawla A, Cassonnet P, Lee H, Sheykhkarimli D, Samavarchi-Tehrani P, Abdouni H, Rayhan A, Li R, Pogoutse O, Coyaud E, van der Werf S, Demeret C, Gingras AC, Taipale M, Raught B, Jacob Y, Roth FP. G3 (Bethesda). 2020 Aug 6. pii: g3.120.401554. doi: 10.1534/g3.120.401554. PubMed 32763951.
Backbone
  Vector backbone: pDONR223
  Backbone manufacturer: Rual et al, Genome Res. 14:2128-2135, 2004.
  Backbone size w/o insert (bp): 5005
  Vector type: Gateway-compatible Entry vector, with insert of ORF3B CDS with a TEV sequence at the N-term.
Growth in bacteria
  Bacterial resistance: Spectinomycin, 50 μg/mL
  Growth temperature: 37°C
  Growth strain: DH5alpha
  Copy number: Unknown
Gene/Insert
  Gene/Insert name: ORF3B
  Species: SARS-CoV-2 isolate Wuhan-Hu-1
  Insert size (bp): 195
  Mutation: Many synonymous changes due to codon optimization
  Cloning method: Gateway Cloning
  Sequencing primers: 5′ M13F; 3′ M13R
Resource information
  A portion of this plasmid was derived from a plasmid made by: PCR amplified
Terms and licenses: Academic/Nonprofit Terms; Industry Terms
How to cite: pDONR223 SARS-CoV2 TEV-ORF3B was a gift from Fritz Roth (Addgene plasmid # 154417 ; http://n2t.net/addgene:154417 ; RRID:Addgene_154417)
