>Addgene plasmid #154417 | pDONR223 SARS-CoV2 TEV-ORF3B | depositor partial sequence | sequence record 298886 | Inserted CDS with stop codon
GAAAACCTGTACTTCCAAGGCATGGCCTACTGCTGGCGCTGCACCAGCTGCTGCTTCTCCGAGAGGTTCC
AGAACCACAACCCCCAGAAGGAAATGGCTACCTCTACCCTGCAGGGTTGTTCTCTGTGCCTGCAGCTGGC
TGTGGTGGTGTGCAACAGCCTGCTGACCCCCTTCGCTAGATGCTGCTGGCCTTAA
